Addgene plasmid #128424: pcDNA3.1-dCas9-Dnmt3a-Dnmt3l-P2A-eGFP
Purpose: Human Codon Optimized dCas9-DNMT3A3L
Depositing lab: Bradley Bernstein. Depositing organization: Massachusetts General Hospital. Publication: Epigenome editing strategies for the functional annotation of CTCF insulators. Tarjan DR, Flavahan WA, Bernstein BE. Nat Commun. 2019 Sep 18;10(1):4258. doi: 10.1038/s41467-019-12166-w. PubMed 31534142.
Backbone
  Vector backbone: pcDNA3.1
  Backbone manufacturer: Invitrogen
  Backbone size w/o insert (bp): 5428
  Total vector size (bp): 12000
  Modifications to backbone: pcDNA3.1-dCas9-Dnmt3a-Dnmt3l-P2A-eGFP Human codon optimized dCas9-Dnmt3a-Dnmt3l
  Vector type: Mammalian Expression, Lentiviral, CRISPR
Growth in bacteria
  Bacterial resistance: Ampicillin, 100 μg/mL
  Growth temperature: 37°C
  Growth strain: NEB Stable
  Copy number: Unknown
Gene/Insert
  Gene/Insert name: dCas9m4-sv40NLS-DNMT3A-3L-sv40NLS-P2A-eGFP
  Species: Synthetic; Streptococcus pyogenes Type II
  Insert size (bp): 6639
  Promoter: T7 Promoter
  Tag / fusion protein: GFP (C terminal on backbone)
  Cloning method: Unknown
  Sequencing primers: 5′ GAGCGGATAACAATTTCACACAGG; 3′ CGCAAATGGGCGGTAGGCGTG
Terms and licenses: Academic/Nonprofit Terms; Industry Terms: Not Available to Industry
How to cite: pcDNA3.1-dCas9-Dnmt3a-Dnmt3l-P2A-eGFP was a gift from Bradley Bernstein (Addgene plasmid # 128424 ; http://n2t.net/addgene:128424 ; RRID:Addgene_128424)
