[The description below was written by a language model from this plasmid's Addgene catalogue record and pLannotate feature annotations shown in this document.]
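Description:
pcDNA3.1-dCas9-Dnmt3a-Dnmt3l-P2A-eGFP is a roughly 12 kb mammalian expression plasmid built on the pcDNA3.1 backbone for CRISPR-based epigenome editing. It is propagated in E. coli through a high-copy ColE1/pUC-type origin with ampicillin selection (AmpR under its own bla promoter), and it also carries an f1 phage origin. For selection in mammalian cells the backbone provides a neomycin/kanamycin phosphotransferase gene driven by the SV40 early promoter and terminated by an SV40 poly(A) signal.

The payload is a single human codon-optimized open reading frame recorded as dCas9m4-SV40 NLS-DNMT3A-3L-SV40 NLS-P2A-eGFP. A nuclease-dead Streptococcus pyogenes Cas9 is fused to a fragment matching mouse Dnmt3a, the de novo DNA methyltransferase, followed by a fragment matching mouse Dnmt3l, a catalytically inactive cofactor that stimulates Dnmt3a activity. The P2A peptide then separates eGFP from the fusion during translation, so green fluorescence marks transfected, expressing cells without remaining attached to the effector. The catalogue lists the promoter as T7, but the annotated sequence places the CMV immediate-early enhancer and promoter directly upstream. CMV is therefore the element that would drive expression in mammalian cells, while the T7 promoter allows in vitro transcription. The bGH poly(A) signal terminates the transcript.

Although the entry is also tagged as lentiviral, the feature table shows only a very short truncated 5' LTR fragment and no packaging signal, RRE or 3' LTR, so the plasmid appears suited to transfection rather than virus production. No guide RNA cassette is annotated, so a guide would have to be supplied separately. With one, the fusion deposits DNA methylation at chosen loci, and the associated publication concerns the functional annotation of CTCF insulator sites.
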