Features (pLannotate 1.2.2; 23 found; start..end, strand, type, name):
      1..380     +  enhancer       CMV enhancer: human cytomegalovirus immediate early enhancer
    381..584     +  promoter       CMV promoter: human cytomegalovirus (CMV) immediate early promoter
    580..613     +  LTR            5' LTR (truncated) (fragment): truncated 5' long terminal repeat (LTR) from HIV-1
    629..647     +  promoter       T7 promoter: promoter for bacteriophage T7 RNA polymerase
    763..4866    +  CDS            cas9: CAS9_STRP1 - Also known as csn1 From Streptococcus pyogenes serotype M1.
   4951..5853    +  CDS            Dnmt3a (fragment): DNM3A_MOUSE - Experimental evidence at protein level: Swiss-Prot protein existence level 1. Required for genome-wide de novo methylation and is essential for the establishment of DNA methylation patterns during development (PubMed:9662389, PubMed:11399089, PubMed:10555141, PubMed:11919202, PubMed:16567415, PubMed:17713477). DNA methylation is coordinated with methylation of histones (PubMed:9662389, PubMed:11399089, PubMed:10555141, PubMed:11919202, PubMed:16567415, PubMed:17713477). It modifies DNA in a non-processive manner and also methylates non-CpG sites (PubMed:9662389, PubMed:11399089,
   5938..6579    +  CDS            Dnmt3l (fragment): DNM3L_MOUSE - Experimental evidence at protein level: Swiss-Prot protein existence level 1. Catalytically inactive regulatory factor of DNA methyltransferases that can either promote or inhibit DNA methylation depending on the context (PubMed:11719692, PubMed:15318244, PubMed:15671018, PubMed:24074865). Essential for the function of DNMT3A and DNMT3B: activates DNMT3A and DNMT3B by binding to their catalytic domain (PubMed:15671018). Acts by accelerating the binding of DNA and S-adenosyl-L-methionine (AdoMet) to the methyltransferases and dissociates from the complex after DNA binding to the m
   6685..7398    +  CDS            GFP (S65T): GFP (S65T) is a basic (constitutively fluorescent) green fluorescent protein published in 1995, derived from Aequorea victoria.
   7433..7657    +  polyA_signal   bGH poly(A) signal: bovine growth hormone polyadenylation signal
   7661..7682    +  promoter       SV40 promoter (fragment): SV40 enhancer and early promoter
   7703..8131    +  rep_origin     f1 ori (sequence partly withheld): f1 bacteriophage origin of replication; arrow indicates direction of (+) strand synthesis
   8145..8474    +  promoter       SV40 promoter: SV40 enhancer and early promoter
   8541..9332    +  CDS            neo: KKA2_KLEPN - Also known as kan, nptII. Experimental evidence at protein level: Swiss-Prot protein existence level 1. Resistance to kanamycin, neomycin, paromomycin, ribostamycin, butirosin and gentamicin B. From Klebsiella pneumoniae.
   9356..9514    +  CDS            ble (fragment): BLE_KLEPN - Experimental evidence at protein level: Swiss-Prot protein existence level 1. Binding protein with a strong affinity to the bleomycin family of antibiotics. Binds to CL990; an antimitotic-antibiotic compound. From Klebsiella pneumoniae.
   9509..9630    +  polyA_signal   SV40 poly(A) signal: SV40 polyadenylation signal
   9701..9723    -  protein_bind   lac operator (fragment): The lac repressor binds to the lac operator to inhibit transcription in E. coli. This inhibition can be relieved by adding lactose or isopropyl-β-D-thiogalactopyranoside (IPTG). lac repressor encoded by lacI
   9727..9757    -  promoter       lac promoter: promoter for the E. coli lac operon
   9772..9793    -  protein_bind   CAP binding site: CAP binding activates transcription in the presence of cAMP. E. coli catabolite activator protein
   9806..9898    -  CDS            lacI (fragment): lac repressor; lacI; The lac repressor binds to the lac operator to inhibit transcription in E. coli. This inhibition can be relieved by adding lactose or isopropyl-β-D-thiogalactopyranoside (IPTG).
  10081..10669   -  rep_origin     ori: high-copy-number ColE1/pMB1/pBR322/pUC origin of replication
  10840..11700   -  CDS            AmpR: β-lactamase; bla; confers resistance to ampicillin, carbenicillin, and related antibiotics
  11701..11805   -  promoter       AmpR promoter: bla
  11864..11916   -  misc_feature   bom (fragment): basis of mobility region from pBR322
>Addgene plasmid #128424 | pcDNA3.1-dCas9-Dnmt3a-Dnmt3l-P2A-eGFP | addgene full sequence | sequence record 255175 | Addgene NGS Result
GACATTGATTATTGACTAGTTATTAATAGTAATCAATTACGGGGTCATTAGTTCATAGCCCATATATGGA
GTTCCGCGTTACATAACTTACGGTAAATGGCCCGCCTGGCTGACCGCCCAACGACCCCCGCCCATTGACG
TCAATAATGACGTATGTTCCCATAGTAACGCCAATAGGGACTTTCCATTGACGTCAATGGGTGGAGTATT
TACGGTAAACTGCCCACTTGGCAGTACATCAAGTGTATCATATGCCAAGTACGCCCCCTATTGACGTCAA
TGACGGTAAATGGCCCGCCTGGCATTATGCCCAGTACATGACCTTATGGGACTTTCCTACTTGGCAGTAC
ATCTACGTATTAGTCATCGCTATTACCATGGTGATGCGGTTTTGGCAGTACATCAATGGGCGTGGATAGC
GGTTTGACTCACGGGGATTTCCAAGTCTCCACCCCATTGACGTCAATGGGAGTTTGTTTTGGCACCAAAA
TCAACGGGACTTTCCAAAATGTCGTAACAACTCCGCCCCATTGACGCAAATGGGCGGTAGGCGTGTACGG
TGGGAGGTCTATATAAGCAGAGCTCTCTGGCTAACTAGAGAACCCACTGCTTACTGGCTTATCGAAATTA
ATACGACTCACTATAGGGAGACCCAAGCTGGCTAGCGTTTAAACTTAAGCTTGGTACCGAGCTCGGATCC
ACTAGTCCAGTGTGGTGGAATTCTGCAGATATCCAGCACAGTGGCGGCCGCTCGAGTCTAGAATGGACAA
GAAGTATTCAATCGGCCTGGCTATCGGAACCAACAGCGTGGGGTGGGCAGTCATCACAGACGAGTATAAG
GTCCCCTCCAAGAAGTTTAAGGTGCTGGGCAATACCGATCGCCACTCCATCAAGAAGAACCTGATCGGCG
CCCTGCTGTTCGACTCTGGCGAGACAGCAGAGGCAACCAGGCTGAAGAGGACAGCACGGAGAAGGTATAC
CCGCCGGAAGAACCGGATCTGCTACCTGCAGGAGATCTTCAGCAATGAGATGGCCAAGGTGGACGATTCC
TTCTTTCACCGCCTGGAGGAGTCTTTCCTGGTGGAGGAGGATAAGAAGCACGAGCGGCACCCAATCTTTG
GCAACATCGTGGACGAGGTGGCCTATCACGAGAAGTACCCCACCATCTATCACCTGCGGAAGAAGCTGGT
GGATTCCACAGACAAGGCCGATCTGAGACTGATCTATCTGGCCCTGGCCCACATGATCAAGTTCAGGGGC
CACTTTCTGATCGAGGGCGACCTGAATCCCGATAACAGCGATGTGGACAAGCTGTTCATCCAGCTGGTGC
AGACCTACAACCAGCTGTTTGAGGAGAATCCTATCAACGCCTCTGGAGTGGACGCAAAGGCAATCCTGAG
CGCCAGACTGTCTAAGAGCAGAAGGCTGGAGAATCTGATCGCCCAGCTGCCTGGCGAGAAGAAGAATGGC
CTGTTTGGCAACCTGATCGCCCTGTCCCTGGGCCTGACCCCAAATTTCAAGTCTAACTTTGACCTGGCCG
AGGATGCCAAGCTGCAGCTGTCCAAGGATACATATGACGATGACCTGGACAACCTGCTGGCCCAGATCGG
CGACCAGTACGCCGATCTGTTCCTGGCCGCCAAGAACCTGAGCGATGCCATCCTGCTGTCCGACATCCTG
CGCGTGAATACAGAGATCACCAAGGCCCCTCTGTCCGCCTCTATGATCAAGAGATATGATGAGCACCACC
AGGACCTGACCCTGCTGAAGGCCCTGGTGAGGCAGCAGCTGCCAGAGAAGTACAAGGAGATCTTCTTTGA
TCAGAGCAAGAACGGATACGCAGGATATATCGACGGAGGAGCATCCCAGGAGGAGTTCTACAAGTTTATC
AAGCCTATCCTGGAGAAGATGGACGGCACCGAGGAGCTGCTGGTGAAGCTGAACCGGGAGGACCTGCTGC
GGAAGCAGAGAACATTCGATAATGGCAGCATCCCCCACCAGATCCACCTGGGAGAGCTGCACGCAATCCT
GCGCCGGCAGGAGGATTTCTACCCTTTTCTGAAGGACAATAGGGAGAAGATCGAGAAGATCCTGACCTTC
CGCATCCCATACTATGTGGGACCACTGGCAAGGGGAAACAGCAGATTTGCCTGGATGACAAGAAAGTCCG
AGGAGACAATCACCCCTTGGAATTTCGAGGAGGTGGTGGATAAGGGCGCCTCTGCCCAGAGCTTCATCGA
GAGGATGACCAACTTTGACAAGAATCTGCCCAACGAGAAGGTGCTGCCTAAGCACTCTCTGCTGTACGAG
TATTTCACAGTGTATAATGAGCTGACCAAGGTGAAGTACGTGACAGAGGGCATGAGAAAGCCAGCCTTCC
TGAGCGGCGAGCAGAAGAAGGCCATCGTGGACCTGCTGTTTAAGACAAACAGGAAGGTGACCGTGAAGCA
GCTGAAGGAGGACTATTTCAAGAAGATCGAGTGTTTTGATTCCGTGGAGATCTCTGGCGTGGAGGACCGG
TTTAATGCCTCCCTGGGCACATACCACGATCTGCTGAAGATCATCAAGGATAAGGACTTCCTGGACAATG
AGGAGAACGAGGACATCCTGGAGGATATCGTGCTGACACTGACCCTGTTTGAGGATCGGGAGATGATCGA
GGAGAGACTGAAGACCTATGCCCACCTGTTCGATGACAAAGTGATGAAGCAGCTGAAGAGAAGGCGCTAC
ACAGGATGGGGCAGGCTGAGCCGCAAGCTGATCAACGGCATCAGAGACAAGCAGTCTGGCAAGACCATCC
TGGATTTTCTGAAGAGCGACGGCTTCGCCAACAGGAACTTCATGCAGCTGATCCACGATGACTCCCTGAC
ATTCAAGGAGGATATCCAGAAGGCACAGGTGTCCGGACAGGGCGACTCTCTGCACGAGCACATCGCCAAT
CTGGCCGGCAGCCCAGCCATCAAGAAGGGCATCCTGCAGACCGTGAAGGTGGTGGACGAGCTGGTGAAAG
TGATGGGCAGGCACAAGCCCGAGAATATCGTGATCGAGATGGCCCGCGAGAACCAGACCACACAGAAGGG
CCAGAAGAATAGCAGGGAGCGCATGAAGCGCATCGAGGAGGGCATCAAGGAGCTGGGCTCCCAGATCCTG
AAGGAGCACCCCGTGGAGAATACCCAGCTGCAGAACGAGAAGCTGTATCTGTACTATCTGCAGAACGGCC
GGGACATGTACGTGGATCAGGAGCTGGACATCAATAGACTGTCTGATTATGACGTGGCCGCCATCGTGCC
CCAGTCTTTCCTGAAGGATGACAGCATCGACAACAAGGTGCTGACACGGAGCGATAAGGCCAGAGGCAAG
AGCGACAATGTGCCTTCCGAGGAGGTGGTGAAGAAGATGAAGAATTACTGGCGGCAGCTGCTGAACGCCA
AGCTGATCACCCAGCGGAAGTTTGATAACCTGACAAAGGCAGAGAGAGGAGGCCTGTCCGAGCTGGACAA
GGCAGGCTTCATCAAGAGGCAGCTGGTGGAGACACGCCAGATCACCAAGCACGTGGCCCAGATCCTGGAT
TCTCGCATGAATACCAAGTACGACGAGAACGATAAGCTGATCCGGGAGGTGAAAGTGATCACCCTGAAGA
GCAAGCTGGTGTCCGACTTCCGGAAGGACTTCCAGTTTTATAAGGTGCGCGAGATCAACAATTATCACCA
CGCCCACGACGCATACCTGAACGCAGTGGTGGGAACCGCCCTGATCAAGAAGTACCCAAAGCTGGAGAGC
GAGTTCGTGTACGGCGATTATAAGGTGTACGACGTGAGAAAGATGATCGCCAAGTCCGAGCAGGAGATCG
GCAAGGCCACAGCCAAGTATTTCTTTTACTCTAACATCATGAACTTCTTTAAGACAGAGATCACCCTGGC
AAACGGAGAGATCAGGAAGCGGCCCCTGATCGAGACAAATGGCGAGACAGGCGAGATCGTGTGGGATAAG
GGCCGGGACTTTGCCACCGTGAGAAAGGTGCTGAGCATGCCACAGGTGAACATCGTGAAGAAGACAGAGG
TGCAGACCGGCGGCTTCTCCAAGGAGTCTATCCTGCCCAAGAGGAATTCCGATAAGCTGATCGCCCGCAA
GAAGGATTGGGACCCCAAGAAGTATGGCGGCTTCGACTCCCCTACCGTGGCCTACTCTGTGCTGGTGGTG
GCCAAGGTGGAGAAGGGCAAGTCTAAGAAGCTGAAGAGCGTGAAGGAGCTGCTGGGCATCACAATCATGG
AGAGGAGCTCCTTCGAGAAGAACCCCATCGATTTTCTGGAGGCCAAGGGCTATAAGGAGGTGAAGAAGGA
CCTGATCATCAAGCTGCCTAAGTACTCCCTGTTTGAGCTGGAGAATGGAAGGAAGAGGATGCTGGCATCT
GCCGGAGAGCTGCAGAAGGGCAACGAGCTGGCCCTGCCAAGCAAGTACGTGAATTTCCTGTATCTGGCCA
GCCACTACGAGAAGCTGAAGGGCTCCCCCGAGGATAACGAGCAGAAGCAGCTGTTTGTGGAGCAGCACAA
GCACTATCTGGACGAGATCATCGAGCAGATCAGCGAGTTCTCCAAGAGAGTGATCCTGGCCGATGCCAAC
CTGGACAAGGTGCTGTCCGCCTACAATAAGCACAGGGACAAGCCTATCCGCGAGCAGGCCGAGAACATCA
TCCACCTGTTCACACTGACCAATCTGGGCGCCCCAGCCGCCTTCAAGTATTTTGATACCACAATCGACCG
GAAGAGATACACATCTACCAAGGAGGTGCTGGATGCCACCCTGATCCACCAGAGCATCACAGGCCTGTAC
GAGACAAGGATCGACCTGAGCCAGCTGGGAGGCGATTCCCGGGCAGATCCCAAGAAGAAGCGGAAGGTGG
AGGCAAGCGGATCCGGAAGGGCATCTCCTGGAATCCCAGGAAGCACCCGCAACCACGATCAGGAGTTTGA
CCCCCCTAAGGTGTACCCACCCGTGCCAGCCGAGAAGAGGAAGCCCATCCGCGTGCTGTCCCTGTTCGAC
GGCATCGCCACAGGCCTGCTGGTGCTGAAGGATCTGGGCATCCAGGTGGACAGATATATCGCCTCCGAGG
TGTGCGAGGATTCTATCACCGTGGGCATGGTGAGGCACCAGGGCAAGATCATGTACGTGGGCGACGTGCG
CAGCGTGACACAGAAGCACATCCAGGAGTGGGGACCCTTCGACCTGGTCATCGGAGGCAGCCCCTGTAAT
GACCTGTCCATCGTGAACCCTGCAAGGAAGGGCCTGTATGAGGGAACCGGCAGACTGTTCTTTGAGTTCT
ACAGGCTGCTGCACGACGCCCGCCCTAAGGAGGGCGATGACAGGCCATTCTTTTGGCTGTTTGAGAACGT
GGTGGCCATGGGCGTGAGCGACAAGCGGGATATCTCCAGATTCCTGGAGTCTAATCCCGTGATGATCGAT
GCAAAGGAGGTGTCTGCCGCACACAGGGCAAGGTACTTTTGGGGAAATCTGCCTGGCATGAACCGCCCAC
TGGCCAGCACCGTGAACGACAAGCTGGAGCTGCAGGAGTGCCTGGAGCACGGAAGGATCGCCAAGTTCTC
CAAGGTGCGGACAATCACCACAAGATCTAACAGCATCAAGCAGGGCAAGGATCAGCACTTCCCCGTGTTC
ATGAATGAGAAGGAGGACATCCTGTGGTGTACCGAGATGGAGCGCGTGTTCGGCTTTCCAGTGCACTATA
CAGACGTGAGCAATATGAGCCGGCTGGCAAGGCAGAGACTGCTGGGCCGGTCCTGGTCTGTGCCAGTGAT
CAGACACCTGTTCGCCCCCCTGAAGGAGTACTTTGCCTGCGTGTCTAGCGGCAACTCTAATGCCAACAGC
AGAGGCCCTTCCTTTTCCTCTGGCCTGGTGCCACTGTCTCTGAGGGGCAGCCACATGGGCCCCATGGAGA
TCTACAAGACCGTGTCCGCCTGGAAGAGGCAGCCTGTGCGCGTGCTGTCTCTGTTCCGCAACATCGACAA
GGTGCTGAAGAGCCTGGGCTTTCTGGAGAGCGGATCCGGATCTGGAGGAGGCACCCTGAAGTATGTGGAG
GATGTGACAAATGTGGTGCGGAGAGACGTGGAGAAGTGGGGCCCCTTCGATCTGGTGTACGGATCCACCC
AGCCACTGGGAAGCTCCTGCGATAGGTGTCCAGGATGGTATATGTTCCAGTTTCACAGAATCCTGCAGTA
CGCACTGCCAAGGCAGGAGAGCCAGCGCCCTTTCTTTTGGATCTTTATGGACAACCTGCTGCTGACAGAG
GATGACCAGGAGACAACAACCCGCTTCCTGCAGACAGAGGCAGTGACCCTGCAGGATGTGAGGGGACGCG
ACTATCAGAATGCCATGCGGGTGTGGTCTAACATCCCTGGCCTGAAGAGCAAGCACGCCCCCCTGACCCC
TAAGGAGGAGGAGTACCTGCAGGCCCAGGTGCGGAGCAGATCCAAGCTGGATGCCCCTAAGGTGGACCTG
CTGGTGAAGAATTGTCTGCTGCCACTGCGGGAGTACTTCAAGTACTTTAGTCAGAATAGCCTGCCACTGT
CACGAGCCGACCCCAAGAAGAAACGGAAGGTGTCTAGAGGAAGCGGAGCTACTAACTTCAGCCTGCTGAA
GCAGGCTGGAGACGTGGAGGAGAACCCTGGACCTATGAGCAAGGGCGAGGAGCTGTTCACCGGGGTGGTG
CCCATCCTGGTCGAGCTGGACGGCGACGTAAACGGCCACAAGTTCAGCGTGTCCGGCGAGGGCGAGGGCG
ATGCCACCTACGGCAAGCTGACCCTGAAGTTCATCTGCACCACCGGCAAGCTGCCCGTGCCCTGGCCCAC
CCTCGTGACCACCCTGACCTACGGCGTGCAGTGCTTCAGCCGCTACCCCGACCACATGAAGCAGCACGAC
TTCTTCAAGTCCGCCATGCCCGAAGGCTACGTCCAGGAGCGCACCATCTTCTTCAAGGACGACGGCAACT
ACAAGACCCGCGCCGAGGTGAAGTTCGAGGGCGACACCCTGGTGAACCGCATCGAGCTGAAGGGCATCGA
CTTCAAGGAGGACGGCAACATCCTGGGGCACAAGCTGGAGTACAACTACAACAGCCACAACGTCTATATC
ATGGCCGACAAGCAGAAGAACGGCATCAAGGTGAACTTCAAGATCCGCCACAACATCGAGGACGGCAGCG
TGCAGCTCGCCGACCACTACCAGCAGAACACCCCCATCGGCGACGGCCCCGTGCTGCTGCCCGACAACCA
CTACCTGAGCACCCAGTCCGCCCTGAGCAAAGACCCCAACGAGAAGCGCGATCACATGGTCCTGCTGGAG
TTCGTGACCGCCGCCGGGATCACTCACGGCATGGACGAGCTGTACAAGTAAGGGCCCGTTTAAACCCGCT
GATCAGCCTCGACTGTGCCTTCTAGTTGCCAGCCATCTGTTGTTTGCCCCTCCCCCGTGCCTTCCTTGAC
CCTGGAAGGTGCCACTCCCACTGTCCTTTCCTAATAAAATGAGGAAATTGCATCGCATTGTCTGAGTAGG
TGTCATTCTATTCTGGGGGGTGGGGTGGGGCAGGACAGCAAGGGGGAGGATTGGGAAGACAATAGCAGGC
ATGCTGGGGATGCGGTGGGCTCTATGGCTTCTGAGGCGGAAAGAACCAGCTGGGGCTCTAGGGGGTATCC
CC
[124 nt withheld, positions 7703-7826]
C
[91 nt withheld, positions 7828-7918]
A
[49 nt withheld, positions 7920-7968]
CCTTTGACGTTGGAGTCCACGTTCTTT
[37 nt withheld, positions 7996-8032]
ACCCTATCTCGGTCTATTCTTTTGATTTATAAGGGATTTTGCCGATTTCGGCCTATTGGTTAAAAAATGA
GCTGATTTAACAAAAATTTAACGCGAATTAATTCTGTGGAATGTGTGTCAGTTAGGGTGTGGAAAGTCCC
CAGGCTCCCCAGCAGGCAGAAGTATGCAAAGCATGCATCTCAATTAGTCAGCAACCAGGTGTGGAAAGTC
CCCAGGCTCCCCAGCAGGCAGAAGTATGCAAAGCATGCATCTCAATTAGTCAGCAACCATAGTCCCGCCC
CTAACTCCGCCCATCCCGCCCCTAACTCCGCCCAGTTCCGCCCATTCTCCGCCCCATGGCTGACTAATTT
TTTTTATTTATGCAGAGGCCGAGGCCGCCTCTGCCTCTGAGCTATTCCAGAAGTAGTGAGGAGGCTTTTT
TGGAGGCCTAGGCTTTTGCAAAAAGCTCCCGGGAGCTTGTATATCCATTTTCGGATCTGATCAAGAGACA
GGATGAGGATCGTTTCGCATGATTGAACAAGATGGATTGCACGCAGGTTCTCCGGCCGCTTGGGTGGAGA
GGCTATTCGGCTATGACTGGGCACAACAGACAATCGGCTGCTCTGATGCCGCCGTGTTCCGGCTGTCAGC
GCAGGGGCGCCCGGTTCTTTTTGTCAAGACCGACCTGTCCGGTGCCCTGAATGAACTGCAGGACGAGGCA
GCGCGGCTATCGTGGCTGGCCACGACGGGCGTTCCTTGCGCAGCTGTGCTCGACGTTGTCACTGAAGCGG
GAAGGGACTGGCTGCTATTGGGCGAAGTGCCGGGGCAGGATCTCCTGTCATCTCACCTTGCTCCTGCCGA
GAAAGTATCCATCATGGCTGATGCAATGCGGCGGCTGCATACGCTTGATCCGGCTACCTGCCCATTCGAC
CACCAAGCGAAACATCGCATCGAGCGAGCACGTACTCGGATGGAAGCCGGTCTTGTCGATCAGGATGATC
TGGACGAAGAGCATCAGGGGCTCGCGCCAGCCGAACTGTTCGCCAGGCTCAAGGCGCGCATGCCCGACGG
CGAGGATCTCGTCGTGACCCATGGCGATGCCTGCTTGCCGAATATCATGGTGGAAAATGGCCGCTTTTCT
GGATTCATCGACTGTGGCCGGCTGGGTGTGGCGGACCGCTATCAGGACATAGCGTTGGCTACCCGTGATA
TTGCTGAAGAGCTTGGCGGCGAATGGGCTGACCGCTTCCTCGTGCTTTACGGTATCGCCGCTCCCGATTC
GCAGCGCATCGCCTTCTATCGCCTTCTTGACGAGTTCTTCTGAGCGGGACTCTGGGGTTCGAAATGACCG
ACCAAGCGACGCCCAACCTGCCATCACGAGATTTCGATTCCACCGCCGCCTTCTATGAAAGGTTGGGCTT
CGGAATCGTTTTCCGGGACGCCGGCTGGATGATCCTCCAGCGCGGGGATCTCATGCTGGAGTTCTTCGCC
CACCCCAACTTGTTTATTGCAGCTTATAATGGTTACAAATAAAGCAATAGCATCACAAATTTCACAAATA
AAGCATTTTTTTCACTGCATTCTAGTTGTGGTTTGTCCAAACTCATCAATGTATCTTATCATGTCTGTAT
ACCGTCGACCTCTAGCTAGAGCTTGGCGTAATCATGGTCATAGCTGTTTCCTGTGTGAAATTGTTATCCG
CTCACAATTCCACACAACATACGAGCCGGAAGCATAAAGTGTAAAGCCTGGGGTGCCTAATGAGTGAGCT
AACTCACATTAATTGCGTTGCGCTCACTGCCCGCTTTCCAGTCGGGAAACCTGTCGTGCCAGCTGCATTA
ATGAATCGGCCAACGCGCGGGGAGAGGCGGTTTGCGTATTGGGCGCTCTTCCGCTTCCTCGCTCACTGAC
TCGCTGCGCTCGGTCGTTCGGCTGCGGCGAGCGGTATCAGCTCACTCAAAGGCGGTAATACGGTTATCCA
CAGAATCAGGGGATAACGCAGGAAAGAACATGTGAGCAAAAGGCCAGCAAAAGGCCAGGAACCGTAAAAA
GGCCGCGTTGCTGGCGTTTTTCCATAGGCTCCGCCCCCCTGACGAGCATCACAAAAATCGACGCTCAAGT
CAGAGGTGGCGAAACCCGACAGGACTATAAAGATACCAGGCGTTTCCCCCTGGAAGCTCCCTCGTGCGCT
CTCCTGTTCCGACCCTGCCGCTTACCGGATACCTGTCCGCCTTTCTCCCTTCGGGAAGCGTGGCGCTTTC
TCATAGCTCACGCTGTAGGTATCTCAGTTCGGTGTAGGTCGTTCGCTCCAAGCTGGGCTGTGTGCACGAA
CCCCCCGTTCAGCCCGACCGCTGCGCCTTATCCGGTAACTATCGTCTTGAGTCCAACCCGGTAAGACACG
ACTTATCGCCACTGGCAGCAGCCACTGGTAACAGGATTAGCAGAGCGAGGTATGTAGGCGGTGCTACAGA
GTTCTTGAAGTGGTGGCCTAACTACGGCTACACTAGAAGAACAGTATTTGGTATCTGCGCTCTGCTGAAG
CCAGTTACCTTCGGAAAAAGAGTTGGTAGCTCTTGATCCGGCAAACAAACCACCGCTGGTAGCGGTGGTT
TTTTTGTTTGCAAGCAGCAGATTACGCGCAGAAAAAAAGGATCTCAAGAAGATCCTTTGATCTTTTCTAC
GGGGTCTGACGCTCAGTGGAACGAAAACTCACGTTAAGGGATTTTGGTCATGAGATTATCAAAAAGGATC
TTCACCTAGATCCTTTTAAATTAAAAATGAAGTTTTAAATCAATCTAAAGTATATATGAGTAAACTTGGT
CTGACAGTTACCAATGCTTAATCAGTGAGGCACCTATCTCAGCGATCTGTCTATTTCGTTCATCCATAGT
TGCCTGACTCCCCGTCGTGTAGATAACTACGATACGGGAGGGCTTACCATCTGGCCCCAGTGCTGCAATG
ATACCGCGAGACCCACGCTCACCGGCTCCAGATTTATCAGCAATAAACCAGCCAGCCGGAAGGGCCGAGC
GCAGAAGTGGTCCTGCAACTTTATCCGCCTCCATCCAGTCTATTAATTGTTGCCGGGAAGCTAGAGTAAG
TAGTTCGCCAGTTAATAGTTTGCGCAACGTTGTTGCCATTGCTACAGGCATCGTGGTGTCACGCTCGTCG
TTTGGTATGGCTTCATTCAGCTCCGGTTCCCAACGATCAAGGCGAGTTACATGATCCCCCATGTTGTGCA
AAAAAGCGGTTAGCTCCTTCGGTCCTCCGATCGTTGTCAGAAGTAAGTTGGCCGCAGTGTTATCACTCAT
GGTTATGGCAGCACTGCATAATTCTCTTACTGTCATGCCATCCGTAAGATGCTTTTCTGTGACTGGTGAG
TACTCAACCAAGTCATTCTGAGAATAGTGTATGCGGCGACCGAGTTGCTCTTGCCCGGCGTCAATACGGG
ATAATACCGCGCCACATAGCAGAACTTTAAAAGTGCTCATCATTGGAAAACGTTCTTCGGGGCGAAAACT
CTCAAGGATCTTACCGCTGTTGAGATCCAGTTCGATGTAACCCACTCGTGCACCCAACTGATCTTCAGCA
TCTTTTACTTTCACCAGCGTTTCTGGGTGAGCAAAAACAGGAAGGCAAAATGCCGCAAAAAAGGGAATAA
GGGCGACACGGAAATGTTGAATACTCATACTCTTCCTTTTTCAATATTATTGAAGCATTTATCAGGGTTA
TTGTCTCATGAGCGGATACATATTTGAATGTATTTAGAAAAATAAACAAATAGGGGTTCCGCGCACATTT
CCCCGAAAAGTGCCACCTGACGTCGACGGATCGGGAGATCTCCCGATCCCCTATGGTGCACTCTCAGTAC
AATCTGCTCTGATGCCGCATAGTTAAGCCAGTATCTGCTCCCTGCTTGTGTGTTGGAGGTCGCTGAGTAG
TGCGCGAGCAAAATTTAAGCTACAACAAGGCAAGGCTTGACCGACAATTGCATGAAGAATCTGCTTAGGG
TTAGGCGTTTTGCGCTGCTTCGCGATGTACGGGCCAGATATACGCGTT
